Addgene plasmid #30982: pHD9
Depositing lab: Adam Bogdanove & Daniel Voytas. Depositing organization: University of Minnesota. Publication: Efficient design and assembly of custom TALEN and other TAL effector-based constructs for DNA targeting. Cermak T, Doyle EL, Christian M, Wang L, Zhang Y, Schmidt C, Baller JA, Somia NV, Bogdanove AJ, Voytas DF. Nucleic Acids Res. 2011 Jul;39(12):e82. doi: 10.1093/nar/gkr218 PubMed 21493687.
Backbone
  Vector backbone: pTC14
  Backbone size w/o insert (bp): 2989
Growth in bacteria
  Bacterial resistance: Tetracycline, 10 μg/mL
  Growth temperature: 37°C
  Growth strain: DH5alpha
  Growth instructions: DH5a/LB+antibiotics
  Copy number: High Copy
Gene/Insert
  Gene/Insert name: repeat HD9
  Species: Xanthamonas oryzae
  Insert size (bp): 118
  Cloning method: Restriction Enzyme; 5′ cloning site XbaI (not destroyed); 3′ cloning site XhoI (not destroyed)
  Sequencing primers: 5′ pTC14_F2 (caagcctgattgggagaaaa)
Terms and licenses: Academic/Nonprofit Terms; Industry Terms: Not Available to Industry
How to cite: pHD9 was a gift from Adam Bogdanove & Daniel Voytas (Addgene plasmid # 30982 ; http://n2t.net/addgene:30982 ; RRID:Addgene_30982)
