[The description below was written by a language model from this plasmid's Addgene catalogue record and pLannotate feature annotations shown in this document.]
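Description:
pHD9 is a small bacterial cloning plasmid (about 3.1 kb) that serves as a module vector in a TAL effector/TALEN assembly toolkit. It is built on the pTC14 backbone and carries a 118 bp insert, "repeat HD9", cloned between XbaI and XhoI sites that both remain intact. The insert is a single TAL effector repeat derived from Xanthomonas oryzae. By the usual naming convention for such kits, "HD" denotes the repeat-variable diresidue, which generally specifies cytosine recognition, and "9" indicates the position the module is designed to occupy in an ordered repeat array. The record itself does not spell out these details, and the annotation software did not call the repeat as a feature.

The plasmid is propagated in E. coli at high copy from a ColE1/pUC-type origin and is selected with tetracycline, through a tetracycline efflux gene (TcR) driven by its own tet promoter. The remaining annotations are mostly backbone remnants: short fragments of lacI, a fragment of the RSF origin and a fragment of a kanamycin resistance gene, none of which would be expected to be functional, along with a T7 promoter and the rrnB T1 and T2 transcription terminators. No eukaryotic expression elements are annotated, which fits a role purely as a storage and donor plasmid.

According to the associated publication, the construct belongs to a system for the design and assembly of custom TALENs and other TAL effector-based DNA-targeting proteins. Individual repeat modules such as this one are combined in a defined order to build arrays that recognise a chosen DNA sequence.
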