Features (pLannotate 1.2.2; 10 found; start..end, strand, type, name):
      1..54      -  CDS            lacI (fragment): lac repressor; lacI; The lac repressor binds to the lac operator to inhibit transcription in E. coli. This inhibition can be relieved by adding lactose or isopropyl-β-D-thiogalactopyranoside (IPTG).
     56..180     -  rep_origin     RSF ori (fragment): Plasmids containing the RSF 1030 origin of replication can be propagated in E. coli cells that contain additional plasmids with compatible origins.
    196..224     +  promoter       tet promoter: E. coli promoter for tetracycline efflux protein gene
    272..1462    +  CDS            TcR: tetracycline efflux protein; tet; confers resistance to tetracycline
   1560..1634    +  CDS            KanR (fragment): aminoglycoside phosphotransferase; aphA-3; confers resistance to kanamycin
   1637..1655    -  promoter       T7 promoter: promoter for bacteriophage T7 RNA polymerase
   1962..2550    +  rep_origin     ori: high-copy-number ColE1/pMB1/pBR322/pUC origin of replication
   2733..2825    +  CDS            lacI (fragment): lac repressor; lacI; The lac repressor binds to the lac operator to inhibit transcription in E. coli. This inhibition can be relieved by adding lactose or isopropyl-β-D-thiogalactopyranoside (IPTG).
   2880..2907    -  terminator     rrnB T2 terminator: transcription terminator T2 from the E. coli rrnB gene
   3039..3082    +  terminator     rrnB T1 terminator: Escherichia coli rrnB; transcription terminator T1 from the E. coli rrnB gene
>Addgene plasmid #30982 | pHD9 | depositor full sequence | sequence record 14252 | Author sequence
CTGCATTAATGAATCGGCCAACGCGCGGGGAGAGGCGGTTTGCGTATTGGGCGCTCTTCCGCTTCCTCGC
TCACTGACTCGCTGCGCTCGGTCGTTCGGCTGCGGCGAGCGGTATCAGCTCACTCAAAGGCGGTAATACG
GTTATCCACAGAATCAGGGGATAACGCAGGAAAGAACATGAATTAATTCTCATGTTTGACAGCTTATCAT
CGATTAGCTTTAATGCGGTAGTTTATCACAGTTAAATTGCTAACGCAGTCAGGCACCGTGTATGAAATCT
AACAATGCGCTCATCGTCATCCTCGGCACCGTCACCCTGGATGCTGTAGGCATAGGCTTGGTTATGCCGG
TACTGCCGGGCCTCTTGCGGGATATCGTCCATTCCGACAGCATCGCCAGTCACTATGGCGTGCTGCTAGC
GCTATATGCGTTGATGCAATTTCTATGCGCACCCGTTCTCGGAGCACTGTCCGACCGCTTTGGCCGCCGC
CCAGTCCTGCTCGCTTCGCTACTTGGAGCCACTATCGACTACGCGATCATGGCGACCACACCCGTCCTGT
GGATTCTCTACGCCGGACGCATCGTGGCCGGCATCACCGGCGCCACAGGTGCGGTTGCTGGCGCCTATAT
CGCCGACATCACCGATGGGGAAGATCGGGCTCGCCACTTCGGGCTCATGAGCGCTTGTTTCGGCGTGGGT
ATGGTGGCAGGCCCCGTGGCCGGGGGACTGTTGGGCGCCATCTCCTTACATGCACCATTCCTTGCGGCGG
CGGTGCTCAACGGCCTCAACCTACTACTGGGCTGCTTCCTAATGCAGGAGTCGCATAAGGGAGAGCGCCG
ACCCATGCCCTTGAGAGCCTTCAACCCAGTCAGCTCCTTCCGGTGGGCGCGGGGCATGACTATCGTCGCC
GCACTTATGACTGTCTTCTTTATCATGCAACTCGTAGGACAGGTGCCGGCAGCGCTCTGGGTCATTTTCG
GCGAGGACCGCTTTCGCTGGAGCGCGACGATGATCGGCCTGTCGCTTGCGGTATTCGGAATCTTGCACGC
CCTCGCTCAAGCCTTCGTCACTGGTCCCGCCACCAAACGTTTCGGCGAGAAGCAGGCCATTATCGCCGGC
ATGGCGGCCGACGCGCTGGGCTACGTCTTGCTGGCGTTCGCGACGCGAGGCTGGATGGCCTTCCCCATTA
TGATTCTTCTCGCTTCCGGCGGCATCGGGATGCCCGCGTTGCAGGCCATGCTGTCCAGGCAGGTAGATGA
CGACCATCAGGGACAGCTTCAAGGATCGCTCGCGGCTCTTACCAGCCTAACTTCGATCATTGGACCGCTG
ATCGTCACGGCGATTTATGCCGCCTCGGCGAGCACATGGAACGGGTTGGCATGGATTGTAGGCGCCGCCC
TATACCTTGTCTGCCTCCCCGCGTTGCGTCGCGGTGCATGGAGCCGGGCCACCTCGACCTGAATGGAAGC
CGGCGGCACCTCGCTAACGGATTCACCACTCCAAGAATTGGAGCCAATCAATTCTTGCGGAGAACTGTGA
ATGCGCAAACCAACCCTTGATCGGGGAAGAACAGTATGTCGAGCTATTTTTTGACTTACTGGGGATCAAG
CCTGATTGGGAGAAAATAAAATATCCCCTATAGTGAGTCGTATTACATGGTCATAGCTGTTTCCTGGCAG
CTCTGGCCCGTGTCTCAAAATCTCTGATGTTACATTGCACAAGATAAAAATATATCATCATGCCTCCTCT
AGAGGTCTCCTCGAAACGGTGCAGCGGCTGTTGCCGGTGCTGTGCCAGGACCATGGCCTGACTCCGGACC
AAGTGGTGGCTATCGCCAGCCACGATGGCGGCAAGCAAGCGCTCGGAGACCCTCGAGCCACCCATGACCA
AAATCCCTTAACGTGAGTTACGCGTCGTTCCACTGAGCGTCAGACCCCGTAGAAAAGATCAAAGGATCTT
CTTGAGATCCTTTTTTTCTGCGCGTAATCTGCTGCTTGCAAACAAAAAAACCACCGCTACCAGCGGTGGT
TTGTTTGCCGGATCAAGAGCTACCAACTCTTTTTCCGAAGGTAACTGGCTTCAGCAGAGCGCAGATACCA
AATACTGTTCTTCTAGTGTAGCCGTAGTTAGGCCACCACTTCAAGAACTCTGTAGCACCGCCTACATACC
TCGCTCTGCTAATCCTGTTACCAGTGGCTGCTGCCAGTGGCGATAAGTCGTGTCTTACCGGGTTGGACTC
AAGACGATAGTTACCGGATAAGGCGCAGCGGTCGGGCTGAACGGGGGGTTCGTGCACACAGCCCAGCTTG
GAGCGAACGACCTACACCGAACTGAGATACCTACAGCGTGAGCTATGAGAAAGCGCCACGCTTCCCGAAG
GGAGAAAGGCGGACAGGTATCCGGTAAGCGGCAGGGTCGGAACAGGAGAGCGCACGAGGGAGCTTCCAGG
GGGAAACGCCTGGTATCTTTATAGTCCTGTCGGGTTTCGCCACCTCTGACTTGAGCGTCGATTTTTGTGA
TGCTCGTCAGGGGGGCGGAGCCTATGGAAAAACGCCAGCAACGCGGCCTTTTTACGGTTCCTGGCCTTTT
GCTGGCCTTTTGCTCACATGTTCTTTCCTGCGTTATCCCCTGATTCTGTGGATAACCGTATTACCGCCTT
TGAGTGAGCTGATACCGCTCGCCGCAGCCGAACGACCGAGCGCAGCGAGTCAGTGAGCGAGGAAGCGGAA
GAGCGCCCAATACGCAAACCGCCTCTCCCCGCGCGTTGGCCGATTCATTAATGCAGCTGGCACGACAGGT
TTCCCGACTGGAAAGCGGGCAGTGAGCGCAACGCAATTAATACGCGTACCGCTAGCCAGGAAGAGTTTGT
AGAAACGCAAAAAGGCCATCCGTCAGGATGGCCTTCTGCTTAGTTTGATGCCTGGCAGTTTATGGCGGGC
GTCCTGCCCGCCACCCTCCGGGCCGTTGCTTCACAACGTTCAAATCCGCTCCCGGCGGATTTGTCCTACT
CAGGAGAGCGTTCACCGACAAACAACAGATAAAACGAAAGGCCCAGTCTTCCGACTGAGCCTTTCGTTTT
ATTTGATGCCTGGCAGTTCCCTACTCTCGCGTT
