>Addgene plasmid #30982 | pHD9 | addgene partial sequence | sequence record 35602 | 30982 with pTC14_F2 (caagcctgattgggagaaaa)
GGTCATAGCTGTTTCCTGGCAGCTCTGGCCCGTGTCTCAAAATCTCTGATGTTACATTGCACAAGATAAA
AATATATCATCATGCCTCCTCTAGAGGTCTCCTCGAAACGGTGCAGCGGCTGTTGCCGGTGCTGTGCCAG
GACCATGGCCTGACTCCGGACCAAGTGGTGGCTATCGCCAGCCACGATGGCGGCAAGCAAGCGCTCGGAG
ACCCTCGAGCCACCCATGACCAAAATCCCTTAACGTGAGTTACGCGTCGTTCCACTGAGCGTCAGACCCC
GTAGAAAAGATCAAAGGATCTTCTTGAGATCCTTTTTTTCTGCGCGTAATCTGCTGCTTGCAAACAAAAA
AACCACCGCTACCAGCGGTGGTTTGTTTGCCGGATCAAGAGCTACCAACTCTTTTTCCGAAGGTAACTGG
CTTCAGCAGAGCGCAGATACCAAATACTGTTCTTCTAGTGTAGCCGTAGTTAGGCCACCACTTCAAGAAC
TCTGTAGCACCGCCTACATACCTCGCTCTGCTAATCCTGTTACCAGTGGCTGCTGCCAGTGGCGATAAGT
CGTGTCTTACCGGGTTGGACTCAAGACGATAGTTACCGGATAAGGCGCAGCGGTCGGGCTGAACGGGGGG
TTCGTGCACACAGCCCAGCTTGGAGCGAACGACCTACACCGAACTGAGATACCTACAGCGTGAGCTATGA
GAAAGCGCCACGCTTCCCGAAGGGAGAAAGGCGGACAGGTATCCGGTAAGCGGCAGGGTCGGAACAGGAG
AGCGCACG
